Addgene plasmid #45613: pSADuet760
Depositing lab: Hideo Iwai. Depositing organization: University of Helsinki, Institute of Biotechnology. Publication: Intermolecular domain swapping induces intein-mediated protein alternative splicing. Aranko AS, Oeemig JS, Kajander T, Iwai H. Nat Chem Biol. 2013 Aug 25. doi: 10.1038/nchembio.1320. PubMed 23974115.
Backbone
  Vector backbone: pRSFDuet-1
  Backbone manufacturer: Novagen
  Backbone size w/o insert (bp): 3564
  Total vector size (bp): 4479
  Modifications to backbone: deletion of MCS-2
  Vector type: Bacterial Expression
Growth in bacteria
  Bacterial resistance: Kanamycin, 50 μg/mL
  Growth temperature: 37°C
  Growth strain: DH5alpha
  Copy number: High Copy
Gene/Insert
  Gene/Insert name: MjaTFIIB mini intein (alt name: minimized NpuDnaE intein)
  Species: Methanococcus jannaschii
  Insert size (bp): 915
  Promoter: T7
  Tag / fusion protein: H6-GB1 (N terminal on insert); GB1 (C terminal on insert)
  Cloning method: Restriction Enzyme; 5′ cloning site BamHI (not destroyed); 3′ cloning site KpnI (not destroyed)
  Sequencing primers: 5′ T7; 3′ T7term
Terms and licenses: Academic/Nonprofit Terms; Industry Terms: Not Available to Industry
How to cite: pSADuet760 was a gift from Hideo Iwai (Addgene plasmid # 45613 ; http://n2t.net/addgene:45613 ; RRID:Addgene_45613)
