[The description below was written by a language model from this plasmid's Addgene catalogue record and pLannotate feature annotations shown in this document.]
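Description:
pSADuet760 is a bacterial expression plasmid of about 4.5 kb built on the Novagen pRSFDuet-1 backbone, from which the second multiple cloning site has been deleted so that a single T7-driven expression unit remains. It replicates through the RSF1030 origin, which is compatible with other common origin types and so allows co-maintenance with additional plasmids in E. coli. Selection is by kanamycin through an aph(3')-Ia gene. A lacI gene with its own promoter supplies lac repressor, which acts on the lac operator immediately downstream of the T7 promoter. Expression is therefore IPTG-inducible in hosts that supply T7 RNA polymerase.

The 915 bp insert, cloned between BamHI and KpnI, encodes a minimized intein from the TFIIB (tfb) gene of Methanococcus jannaschii, flanked by two copies of the GB1 domain of streptococcal protein G. The upstream copy carries an N-terminal hexahistidine tag, and the feature table also detects a thrombin cleavage site between the tag and GB1. The annotated tfb match covers only part of the region between the two GB1 units, which is consistent with an engineered, shortened intein. The catalogue's alternative name refers to a minimized NpuDnaE intein, which does not agree with the stated species or the annotation. A T7 gene 10 ribosome binding site precedes the open reading frame and a T7 terminator follows it. The S-Tag fragment downstream is backbone-derived, and the short capTEV, SET1, TcR and AmpR-promoter hits look like partial matches or backbone remnants.

In this design the GB1 domains act as small, soluble model exteins, so protein splicing would join them and release the intein. The associated publication concerns intein-mediated alternative protein splicing caused by intermolecular domain swapping, and the construct fits that kind of splicing study.
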