Features (pLannotate 1.2.2; 20 found; start..end, strand, type, name):
      1..19      +  promoter       T7 promoter: promoter for bacteriophage T7 RNA polymerase
     20..44      +  protein_bind   lac operator: The lac repressor binds to the lac operator to inhibit transcription in E. coli. This inhibition can be relieved by adding lactose or isopropyl-β-D-thiogalactopyranoside (IPTG). lac repressor encoded by lacI
     59..81      +  RBS            RBS: efficient ribosome binding site from bacteriophage T7 gene 10 (Olins and Rangwala, 1989)
    100..116     +  CDS            capTEV™ (fragment): composite tag for in vivo biotinylation, TEV protease cleavage, and 6xHis tagging
    127..144     +  CDS            thrombin site: thrombin recognition and cleavage site
    154..311     +  CDS            GB1 (fragment): B1 domain of Streptococcal protein G effective as a solubilizing fusion partner (Cheng and Patel, 2004)
    319..687     +  CDS            tfb (fragment): TF2B_METJA - Experimental evidence at protein level: Swiss-Prot protein existence level 1. Stabilizes TBP binding to an archaeal box-A promoter. Also responsible for recruiting RNA polymerase II to the pre-initiation complex (DNA-TBP-TFIIB). From Methanocaldococcus jannaschii (strain ATCC 43067 / DSM 2661 / JAL-1 / JCM 10045 / NBRC 100440) (Methanococcus jannaschii).
    838..995     +  CDS            GB1 (fragment): B1 domain of Streptococcal protein G effective as a solubilizing fusion partner (Cheng and Patel, 2004)
   1033..1074    +  CDS            S-Tag (fragment): affinity and epitope tag derived from pancreatic ribonuclease A
   1104..1121    +  CDS            SET1 (fragment): solubility-enhancement tag derived from T7 phage gene 10B
   1129..1176    +  terminator     T7 terminator: transcription terminator for bacteriophage T7 RNA polymerase
   1340..1397    +  promoter       AmpR promoter (fragment): bla
   1406..2221    -  CDS            KanR: aminoglycoside phosphotransferase; aph(3')-Ia; confers resistance to kanamycin in bacteria or G418 (Geneticin®) in eukaryotes
   2222..2313    -  promoter       AmpR promoter: bla
   2329..3078    -  rep_origin     RSF ori: Plasmids containing the RSF 1030 origin of replication can be propagated in E. coli cells that contain additional plasmids with compatible origins.
   3161..3225    -  CDS            TcR (fragment): tetracycline efflux protein; tet; confers resistance to tetracycline
   3240..3261    -  protein_bind   CAP binding site: CAP binding activates transcription in the presence of cAMP. E. coli catabolite activator protein
   3274..4356    -  CDS            lacI: lac repressor; lacI; The lac repressor binds to the lac operator to inhibit transcription in E. coli. This inhibition can be relieved by adding lactose or isopropyl-β-D-thiogalactopyranoside (IPTG).
   4357..4434    -  promoter       lacI promoter: lacI
   4442..4477    -  CDS            TcR (fragment): tetracycline efflux protein; tet; confers resistance to tetracycline
>Addgene plasmid #45613 | pSADuet760 | depositor full sequence | sequence record 63934 | pSADuet760 plasmid sequence
TAATACGACTCACTATAGGGGAATTGTGAGCGGATAACAATTCCCCTGTAGAAATAATTTTGTTTAACTT
TAATAAGGAGATATACCATGGGCAGCAGCCATCATCATCATCATCACAGCAGCGGCCTGGTGCCGCGCGG
CAGCCTAGGACAGTACAAACTTATCCTGAACGGTAAAACCCTGAAAGGTGAAACCACCACCGAAGCTGTT
GACGCTGCTACCGCGGAAAAAGTTTTCAAACAGTACGCTAACGACAACGGTGTTGACGGTGAATGGACCT
ACGACGACGCTACCAAAACCTACACCGTAACGGAAGGATCCTATAGTGTTGATTACAACGAACCAATAAT
CATTAAAGAGAATGGAGAAATAAAAGTTGTTAAAATTGGAGAACTTATAGATAAAATTATTGAAAACTCA
GAGAATATTAGAAGAGAGGGCATCTTAGAGATAGCAAAATGTAAAGGTATTGAAGTTATTGCCTTTAACA
GCAATTACAAATTTAAATTCATGCCTGTTTCGGAGGTTTCAAGGCATCCAGTTAGTGAGATGTTTGAAAT
AGTTGTTGAAGGGAATAAAAAGGTTAGAGTTACCAGAAGCCATAGTGTCTTTACCATAAGAGATAATGAG
GTAGTTCCAATAAGAGTTGATGAGCTAAAAGTTGGAGATATATTAGTTTTAGCAAAGAATTCTGATTTCA
TATTCTTAAAAATTAAAGAGATTAATAAGGTAGAGCCAACCAGTGGATATGCCTATGATTTAACTGTTCC
AAATGCAGAAAACTTCGTTGCTGGATTTGGAGGATTTGTATTACACAACACCATCCACGGTACCCAGTAC
AAACTTATCCTGAACGGTAAAACCCTGAAAGGTGAAACCACCACCGAAGCTGTTGACGCTGCTACCGCGG
AAAAAGTTTTCAAACAGTACGCTAACGACAACGGTGTTGACGGTGAATGGACCTACGACGACGCTACCAA
AACCTACACCGTAACGGAATAAGCTTGGCTGTTTTGGCGGCTCGAGTCTGGTAAAGAAACCGCTGCTGCG
AAATTTGAACGCCAGCACATGGACTCGTCTACTAGCGCAGCTTAATTAACCTAGGCTGCTGCCACCGCTG
AGCAATAACTAGCATAACCCCTTGGGGCCTCTAAACGGGTCTTGAGGGGTTTTTTGCTGAAACCTCAGGC
ATTTGAGAAGCACACGGTCACACTGCTTCCGGTAGTCAATAAACCGGTAAACCAGCAATAGACATAAGCG
GCTATTTAACGACCCTGCCCTGAACCGACGACAAGCTGACGACCGGGTCTCCGCAAGTGGCACTTTTCGG
GGAAATGTGCGCGGAACCCCTATTTGTTTATTTTTCTAAATACATTCAAATATGTATCCGCTCATGAATT
AATTCTTAGAAAAACTCATCGAGCATCAAATGAAACTGCAATTTATTCATATCAGGATTATCAATACCAT
ATTTTTGAAAAAGCCGTTTCTGTAATGAAGGAGAAAACTCACCGAGGCAGTTCCATAGGATGGCAAGATC
CTGGTATCGGTCTGCGATTCCGACTCGTCCAACATCAATACAACCTATTAATTTCCCCTCGTCAAAAATA
AGGTTATCAAGTGAGAAATCACCATGAGTGACGACTGAATCCGGTGAGAATGGCAAAAGTTTATGCATTT
CTTTCCAGACTTGTTCAACAGGCCAGCCATTACGCTCGTCATCAAAATCACTCGCATCAACCAAACCGTT
ATTCATTCGTGATTGCGCCTGAGCGAGACGAAATACGCGGTCGCTGTTAAAAGGACAATTACAAACAGGA
ATCGAATGCAACCGGCGCAGGAACACTGCCAGCGCATCAACAATATTTTCACCTGAATCAGGATATTCTT
CTAATACCTGGAATGCTGTTTTCCCGGGGATCGCAGTGGTGAGTAACCATGCATCATCAGGAGTACGGAT
AAAATGCTTGATGGTCGGAAGAGGCATAAATTCCGTCAGCCAGTTTAGTCTGACCATCTCATCTGTAACA
TCATTGGCAACGCTACCTTTGCCATGTTTCAGAAACAACTCTGGCGCATCGGGCTTCCCATACAATCGAT
AGATTGTCGCACCTGATTGCCCGACATTATCGCGAGCCCATTTATACCCATATAAATCAGCATCCATGTT
GGAATTTAATCGCGGCCTAGAGCAAGACGTTTCCCGTTGAATATGGCTCATACTCTTCCTTTTTCAATAT
TATTGAAGCATTTATCAGGGTTATTGTCTCATGAGCGGATACATATTTGAATGTATTTAGAAAAATAAAC
AAATAGGCATGCAGCGCTCTTCCGCTTCCTCGCTCACTGACTCGCTACGCTCGGTCGTTCGACTGCGGCG
AGCGGTGTCAGCTCACTCAAAAGCGGTAATACGGTTATCCACAGAATCAGGGGATAAAGCCGGAAAGAAC
ATGTGAGCAAAAAGCAAAGCACCGGAAGAAGCCAACGCCGCAGGCGTTTTTCCATAGGCTCCGCCCCCCT
GACGAGCATCACAAAAATCGACGCTCAAGCCAGAGGTGGCGAAACCCGACAGGACTATAAAGATACCAGG
CGTTTCCCCCTGGAAGCTCCCTCGTGCGCTCTCCTGTTCCGACCCTGCCGCTTACCGGATACCTGTCCGC
CTTTCTCCCTTCGGGAAGCGTGGCGCTTTCTCATAGCTCACGCTGTTGGTATCTCAGTTCGGTGTAGGTC
GTTCGCTCCAAGCTGGGCTGTGTGCACGAACCCCCCGTTCAGCCCGACCGCTGCGCCTTATCCGGTAACT
ATCGTCTTGAGTCCAACCCGGTAAGACACGACTTATCGCCACTGGCAGCAGCCATTGGTAACTGATTTAG
AGGACTTTGTCTTGAAGTTATGCACCTGTTAAGGCTAAACTGAAAGAACAGATTTTGGTGAGTGCGGTCC
TCCAACCCACTTACCTTGGTTCAAAGAGTTGGTAGCTCAGCGAACCTTGAGAAAACCACCGTTGGTAGCG
GTGGTTTTTCTTTATTTATGAGATGATGAATCAATCGGTCTATCAAGTCAACGAACAGCTATTCCGTTAC
TCTAGATTTCAGTGCAATTTATCTCTTCAAATGTAGCACCTGAAGTCAGCCCCATACGATATAAGTTGTA
ATTCTCATGTTAGTCATGCCCCGCGCCCACCGGAAGGAGCTGACTGGGTTGAAGGCTCTCAAGGGCATCG
GTCGAGATCCCGGTGCCTAATGAGTGAGCTAACTTACATTAATTGCGTTGCGCTCACTGCCCGCTTTCCA
GTCGGGAAACCTGTCGTGCCAGCTGCATTAATGAATCGGCCAACGCGCGGGGAGAGGCGGTTTGCGTATT
GGGCGCCAGGGTGGTTTTTCTTTTCACCAGTGAGACGGGCAACAGCTGATTGCCCTTCACCGCCTGGCCC
TGAGAGAGTTGCAGCAAGCGGTCCACGCTGGTTTGCCCCAGCAGGCGAAAATCCTGTTTGATGGTGGTTA
ACGGCGGGATATAACATGAGCTGTCTTCGGTATCGTCGTATCCCACTACCGAGATGTCCGCACCAACGCG
CAGCCCGGACTCGGTAATGGCGCGCATTGCGCCCAGCGCCATCTGATCGTTGGCAACCAGCATCGCAGTG
GGAACGATGCCCTCATTCAGCATTTGCATGGTTTGTTGAAAACCGGACATGGCACTCCAGTCGCCTTCCC
GTTCCGCTATCGGCTGAATTTGATTGCGAGTGAGATATTTATGCCAGCCAGCCAGACGCAGACGCGCCGA
GACAGAACTTAATGGGCCCGCTAACAGCGCGATTTGCTGGTGACCCAATGCGACCAGATGCTCCACGCCC
AGTCGCGTACCGTCTTCATGGGAGAAAATAATACTGTTGATGGGTGTCTGGTCAGAGACATCAAGAAATA
ACGCCGGAACATTAGTGCAGGCAGCTTCCACAGCAATGGCATCCTGGTCATCCAGCGGATAGTTAATGAT
CAGCCCACTGACGCGTTGCGCGAGAAGATTGTGCACCGCCGCTTTACAGGCTTCGACGCCGCTTCGTTCT
ACCATCGACACCACCACGCTGGCACCCAGTTGATCGGCGCGAGATTTAATCGCCGCGACAATTTGCGACG
GCGCGTGCAGGGCCAGACTGGAGGTGGCAACGCCAATCAGCAACGACTGTTTGCCCGCCAGTTGTTGTGC
CACGCGGTTGGGAATGTAATTCAGCTCCGCCATCGCCGCTTCCACTTTTTCCCGCGTTTTCGCAGAAACG
TGGCTGGCCTGGTTCACCACGCGGGAAACGGTCTGATAAGAGACACCGGCATACTCTGCGACATCGTATA
ACGTTACTGGTTTCACATTCACCACCCTGAATTGACTCTCTTCCGGGCGCTATCATGCCATACCGCGAAA
GGTTTTGCGCCATTCGATGGTGTCCGGGATCTCGACGCTCTCCCTTATGCGACTCCTGCATTAGGAAAT
