>Addgene plasmid #45613 | pSADuet760 | addgene partial sequence | sequence record 70831 | T7 5'-TAATACGACTCACTATAGGG-3'
ATAATTTTGTTTAACTTTAATAAGGAGATATACCATGGGCAGCAGCCATCATCATCATCATCACAGCAGC
GGCCTGGTGCCGCGCGGCAGCCTAGGACAGTACAAACTTATCCTGAACGGTAAAACCCTGAAAGGTGAAA
CCACCACCGAAGCTGTTGACGCTGCTACCGCGGAAAAAGTTTTCAAACAGTACGCTAACGACAACGGTGT
TGACGGTGAATGGACCTACGACGACGCTACCAAAACCTACACCGTAACGGAAGGATCCTATAGTGTTGAT
TACAACGAACCAATAATCATTAAAGAGAATGGAGAAATAAAAGTTGTTAAAATTGGAGAACTTATAGATA
AAATTATTGAAAACTCAGAGAATATTAGAAGAGAGGGCATCTTAGAGATAGCAAAATGTAAAGGTATTGA
AGTTATTGCCTTTAACAGCAATTACAAATTTAAATTCATGCCTGTTTCGGAGGTTTCAAGGCATCCAGTT
AGTGAGATGTTTGAAATAGTTGTTGAAGGGAATAAAAAGGTTAGAGTTACCAGAAGCCATAGTGTCTTTA
CCATAAGAGATAATGAGGTAGTTCCAATAAGAGTTGATGAGCTAAAAGTTGGAGATATATTAGTTTTAGC
AAAGAATTCTGATTTCATATTCTTAAAAATTAAAGAGATTAATAAGGTAGAGCCAACCAGTGGATATGCC
TATGATTTAACTGTTCCAAATGCAGAAAACTTCGTTGCTGGATTTGGAGGATTTGTATTACACAACACCA
TCCACGGTACCCAGTACAAACTTATCCTGAACGGTAAAACCCTGAAAGGTGAAACCACCACCGAAGCTGT
TGACGCTGCTACCGCGGAAAAAGTTTTCAAACAGTACGCTAACGACAACGGTGTTGACGGTGAATGGACC
TACGACGACGCTACCAAAACCTACACCGTAACGGAATAAGCTTGGCTGTTTTGGCGGCTCGAGTC
