>Addgene plasmid #45613 | pSADuet760 | addgene partial sequence | sequence record 70840 | T7-term
TGCGCTAGTAGACGAGTCCATGTGCTGGCGTTCAAATTTCGCAGCAGCGGTTTCTTTACCAGACTCGAGC
CGCCAAAACAGCCAAGCTTATTCCGTTACGGTGTAGGTTTTGGTAGCGTCGTCGTAGGTCCATTCACCGT
CAACACCGTTGTCGTTAGCGTACTGTTTGAAAACTTTTTCCGCGGTAGCAGCGTCAACAGCTTCGGTGGT
GGTTTCACCTTTCAGGGTTTTACCGTTCAGGATAAGTTTGTACTGGGTACCGTGGATGGTGTTGTGTAAT
ACAAATCCTCCAAATCCAGCAACGAAGTTTTCTGCATTTGGAACAGTTAAATCATAGGCATATCCACTGG
TTGGCTCTACCTTATTAATCTCTTTAATTTTTAAGAATATGAAATCAGAATTCTTTGCTAAAACTAATAT
ATCTCCAACTTTTAGCTCATCAACTCTTATTGGAACTACCTCATTATCTCTTATGGTAAAGACACTATGG
CTTCTGGTAACTCTAACCTTTTTATTCCCTTCAACAACTATTTCAAACATCTCACTAACTGGATGCCTTG
AAACCTCCGAAACAGGCATGAATTTAAATTTGTAATTGCTGTTAAAGGCAATAACTTCAATACCTTTACA
TTTTGCTATCTCTAAGATGCCCTCTCTTCTAATATTCTCTGAGTTTTCAATAATTTTATCTATAAGTTCT
CCAATTTTAACAACTTTTATTTCTCCATTCTCTTTAATGATTATTGGTTCGTTGTAATCAACACTATAGG
ATCCTTCCGTTACGGTGTAGGTTTTGGTAGCGTC
